>Addgene plasmid #213770 | pLV-HKGT2_short_mCherry2-NLS-PEST_Puro | addgene full sequence | sequence record 421745 | Addgene NGS Result
AATGTAGTCTTATGCAATACTCTTGTAGTCTTGCAACATGGTAACGATGAGTTAGCAACATGCCTTACAA
GGAGAGAAAAAGCACCGTGCATGCCGATTGGTGGAAGTAAGGTGGTACGATCGTGCCTTATTAGGAAGGC
AACAGACGGGTCTGACATGGATTGGACGAACCACTGAATTGCCGCATTGCAGAGATATTGTATTTAAGTG
CCTAGCTCGATACATAAACGGGTCTCTCTGGTTAGACCAGATCTGAGCCTGGGAGCTCTCTGGCTAACTA
GGGAACCCACTGCTTAAGCCTCAATAAAGCTTGCCTTGAGTGCTTCAAGTAGTGTGTGCCCGTCTGTTGT
GTGACTCTGGTAACTAGAGATCCCTCAGACCCTTTTAGTCAGTGTGGAAAATCTCTAGCAGTGGCGCCCG
AACAGGGACTTGAAAGCGAAAGGGAAACCAGAGGAGCTCTCTCGACGCAGGACTCGGCTTGCTGAAGCGC
GCACGGCAAGAGGCGAGGGGCGGCGACTGGTGAGTACGCCAAAAATTTTGACTAGCGGAGGCTAGAAGGA
GAGAGATGGGTGCGAGAGCGTCAGTATTAAGCGGGGGAGAATTAGATCGCGATGGGAAAAAATTCGGTTA
AGGCCAGGGGGAAAGAAAAAATATAAATTAAAACATATAGTATGGGCAAGCAGGGAGCTAGAACGATTCG
CAGTTAATCCTGGCCTGTTAGAAACATCAGAAGGCTGTAGACAAATACTGGGACAGCTACAACCATCCCT
TCAGACAGGATCAGAAGAACTTAGATCATTATATAATACAGTAGCAACCCTCTATTGTGTGCATCAAAGG
ATAGAGATAAAAGACACCAAGGAAGCTTTAGACAAGATAGAGGAAGAGCAAAACAAAAGTAAGACCACCG
CACAGCAAGCGGCCGCTGATCTTCAGACCTGGAGGAGGAGATATGAGGGACAATTGGAGAAGTGAATTAT
ATAAATATAAAGTAGTAAAAATTGAACCATTAGGAGTAGCACCCACCAAGGCAAAGAGAAGAGTGGTGCA
GAGAGAAAAAAGAGCAGTGGGAATAGGAGCTTTGTTCCTTGGGTTCTTGGGAGCAGCAGGAAGCACTATG
GGCGCAGCGTCAATGACGCTGACGGTACAGGCCAGACAATTATTGTCTGGTATAGTGCAGCAGCAGAACA
ATTTGCTGAGGGCTATTGAGGCGCAACAGCATCTGTTGCAACTCACAGTCTGGGGCATCAAGCAGCTCCA
GGCAAGAATCCTGGCTGTGGAAAGATACCTAAAGGATCAACAGCTCCTGGGGATTTGGGGTTGCTCTGGA
AAACTCATTTGCACCACTGCTGTGCCTTGGAATGCTAGTTGGAGTAATAAATCTCTGGAACAGATTTGGA
ATCACACGACCTGGATGGAGTGGGACAGAGAAATTAACAATTACACAAGCTTAATACACTCCTTAATTGA
AGAATCGCAAAACCAGCAAGAAAAGAATGAACAAGAATTATTGGAATTAGATAAATGGGCAAGTTTGTGG
AATTGGTTTAACATAACAAATTGGCTGTGGTATATAAAATTATTCATAATGATAGTAGGAGGCTTGGTAG
GTTTAAGAATAGTTTTTGCTGTACTTTCTATAGTGAATAGAGTTAGGCAGGGATATTCACCATTATCGTT
TCAGACCCACCTCCCAACCCCGAGGGGACCCGACAGGCCCGAAGGAATAGAAGAAGAAGGTGGAGAGAGA
GACAGAGACAGATCCATTCGATTAGTGAACGGATCTCGACGGTATCGCTAGCTTTTAAAAGAAAAGGGGG
GATTGGGGGGTACAGTGCAGGGGAAAGAATAGTAGACATAATAGCAACAGACATACAAACTAAAGAATTA
CAAAAACAAATTACAAAAATTCAAAATTTTACTAGTGATTATCGGATCAACTTTGTATAGAAAAGTTGTC
TAGACGCGCCGTTTGCCTTTTATGGCGGACTCGTGGGCCGCGGACGTGGCCGGCTCAGGGCCCACCCTGC
CTCTGAGCCACAGGGGCCGCGGGCCGGGGGCGGGAGGGGGCGCGCTCCCCCGAGGGACCCCCGGGCTCCC
CGCTGCCCGGCTCCAAGCGCCCGCCGGGGGCGGGGAGGGGGCGGGGCCATCCGCGTGAGGCGACCCTGTT
GGTCCGGAGGGGCGGGGCGAGGAGGAGGACCCGCTTGGGCGGTTCGGCTGCCCACAGTAACCGCTGGGTG
GACCTGGCCAGCGCTCCGAACCTTCAAGTTTGTACAAAAAAGCAGGCTGCCACCATGGTGAGCAAGGGCG
AGGAGGACAACATGGCCATCATCAAGGAGTTCATGAGGTTCAAGGTGCACATGGAGGGCAGCGTGAACGG
CCACGAGTTCGAGATCGAGGGCGAGGGCGAGGGCAGGCCCTACGAGGGCACCCAGACCGCCAAGCTGAAG
GTGACCAAGGGCGGCCCCCTGCCCTTCGCCTGGGACATCCTGAGCCCCCAGTTCATGTACGGCAGCAAGG
CCTACGTGAAGCACCCCGCCGACATCCCCGACTACCTGAAGCTGAGCTTCCCCGAGGGCTTCAACTGGGA
GAGGGTGATGAACTTCGAGGACGGCGGCGTGGTGACCGTGACCCAGGACAGCAGCCTGCAGGACGGCGAG
TTCATCTACAAGGTGAAGCTGAGGGGCACCAACTTCCCCAGCGACGGCCCCGTGATGCAGTGCAGGACCA
TGGGCTGGGAGGCCAGCACCGAGAGGATGTACCCCGAGGACGGCGCCCTGAAGGGCGAGATCAAGCAGAG
GCTGAAGCTGAAGGACGGCGGCCACTACGACGCCGAGGTGAAGACCACCTACAAGGCCAAGAAGCCCGTG
CAGCTGCCCGGCGCCTACAACGTGGACATCAAGCTGGACATCCTGAGCCACAACGAGGACTACACCATCG
TGGAGCAGTACGAGAGGGCCGAGGGCAGGCACAGCACCGGCGGCATGGACGAGCTGTACAAGCTCAGATC
TCGAGCTGATCCAAAAAAGAAGAGAAAGGTAGATCCAAAAAAGAAGAGAAAGGTAGATCCAAAAAAGAAG
AGAAAGGTAGGATCCACCGGATCTAGCCATGGCTTCCCGCCGGAGGTGGAGGAGCAGGATGATGGCACGC
TGCCCATGTCTTGTGCCCAGGAGAGCGGGATGGACCGTCACCCTGCAGCCTGTGCTTCTGCTAGGATCAA
TGTGTAGACCCAGCTTTCTTGTACAAAGTGGTGATAATCGAATTCCGATAATCAACCTCTGGATTACAAA
ATTTGTGAAAGATTGACTGGTATTCTTAACTATGTTGCTCCTTTTACGCTATGTGGATACGCTGCTTTAA
TGCCTTTGTATCATGCTATTGCTTCCCGTATGGCTTTCATTTTCTCCTCCTTGTATAAATCCTGGTTGCT
GTCTCTTTATGAGGAGTTGTGGCCCGTTGTCAGGCAACGTGGCGTGGTGTGCACTGTGTTTGCTGACGCA
ACCCCCACTGGTTGGGGCATTGCCACCACCTGTCAGCTCCTTTCCGGGACTTTCGCTTTCCCCCTCCCTA
TTGCCACGGCGGAACTCATCGCCGCCTGCCTTGCCCGCTGCTGGACAGGGGCTCGGCTGTTGGGCACTGA
CAATTCCGTGGTGTTGTCGGGGAAGCTGACGTCCTTTCCATGGCTGCTCGCCTGTGTTGCCACCTGGATT
CTGCGCGGGACGTCCTTCTGCTACGTCCCTTCGGCCCTCAATCCAGCGGACCTTCCTTCCCGCGGCCTGC
TGCCGGCTCTGCGGCCTCTTCCGCGTCTTCGCCTTCGCCCTCAGACGAGTCGGATCTCCCTTTGGGCCGC
CTCCCCGCATCGGGAATTCCCGCGGTTCGAATTCTACCGGGTAGGGGAGGCGCTTTTCCCAAGGCAGTCT
GGAGCATGCGCTTTAGCAGCCCCGCTGGGCACTTGGCGCTACACAAGTGGCCTCTGGCCTCGCACACATT
CCACATCCACCGGTAGGCGCCAACCGGCTCCGTTCTTTGGTGGCCCCTTCGCGCCACCTTCTACTCCTCC
CCTAGTCAGGAAGTTCCCCCCCGCCCCGCAGCTCGCGTCGTGCAGGACGTGACAAATGGAAGTAGCACGT
CTCACTAGTCTCGTGCAGATGGACAGCACCGCTGAGCAATGGAAGCGGGTAGGCCTTTGGGGCAGCGGCC
AATAGCAGCTTTGCTCCTTCGCTTTCTGGGCTCAGAGGCTGGGAAGGGGTGGGTCCGGGGGCGGGCTCAG
GGGCGGGCTCAGGGGCGGGGCGGGCGCCCGAAGGTCCTCCGGAGGCCCGGCATTCTGCACGCTTCAAAAG
CGCACGTCTGCCGCGCTGTTCTCCTCTTCCTCATCTCCGGGCCTTTCGACCTCACGTGGCCACCATGACC
GAGTACAAGCCCACGGTGCGCCTCGCCACCCGCGACGACGTCCCCAGGGCCGTACGCACCCTCGCCGCCG
CGTTCGCCGACTACCCCGCCACGCGCCACACCGTCGATCCGGACCGCCACATCGAGCGGGTCACCGAGCT
GCAAGAACTCTTCCTCACGCGCGTCGGGCTCGACATCGGCAAGGTGTGGGTCGCGGACGACGGCGCCGCG
GTGGCGGTCTGGACCACGCCGGAGAGCGTCGAAGCGGGGGCGGTGTTCGCCGAGATCGGCCCGCGCATGG
CCGAGTTGAGCGGTTCCCGGCTGGCCGCGCAGCAACAGATGGAAGGCCTCCTGGCGCCGCACCGGCCCAA
GGAGCCCGCGTGGTTCCTGGCCACCGTCGGCGTCTCGCCCGACCACCAGGGCAAGGGTCTGGGCAGCGCC
GTCGTGCTCCCCGGAGTGGAGGCGGCCGAGCGCGCCGGGGTGCCCGCCTTCCTGGAGACCTCCGCGCCCC
GCAACCTCCCCTTCTACGAGCGGCTCGGCTTCACCGTCACCGCCGACGTCGAGGTGCCCGAAGGACCGCG
CACCTGGTGCATGACCCGCAAGCCCGGTGCCTGAGGTACCTTTAAGACCAATGACTTACAAGGCAGCTGT
AGATCTTAGCCACTTTTTAAAAGAAAAGGGGGGACTGGAAGGGCTAATTCACTCCCAACGAAGACAAGAT
CTGCTTTTTGCTTGTACTGGGTCTCTCTGGTTAGACCAGATCTGAGCCTGGGAGCTCTCTGGCTAACTAG
GGAACCCACTGCTTAAGCCTCAATAAAGCTTGCCTTGAGTGCTTCAAGTAGTGTGTGCCCGTCTGTTGTG
TGACTCTGGTAACTAGAGATCCCTCAGACCCTTTTAGTCAGTGTGGAAAATCTCTAGCAGTAGTAGTTCA
TGTCATCTTATTATTCAGTATTTATAACTTGCAAAGAAATGAATATCAGAGAGTGAGAGGAACTTGTTTA
TTGCAGCTTATAATGGTTACAAATAAAGCAATAGCATCACAAATTTCACAAATAAAGCATTTTTTTCACT
GCATTCTAGTTGTGGTTTGTCCAAACTCATCAATGTATCTTATCATGTCTGGCTCTAGCTATCCCGCCCC
TAACTCCGCCCATCCCGCCCCTAACTCCGCCCAGTTCCGCCCATTCTCCGCCCCATGGCTGACTAATTTT
TTTTATTTATGCAGAGGCCGAGGCCGCCTCGGCCTCTGAGCTATTCCAGAAGTAGTGAGGAGGCTTTTTT
GGAGGCCTAGGGACGTACCCAATTCGCCCTATAGTGAGTCGTATTACGCGCGCTCACTGGCCGTCGTTTT
ACAACGTCGTGACTGGGAAAACCCTGGCGTTACCCAACTTAATCGCCTTGCAGCACATCCCCCTTTCGCC
AGCTGGCGTAATAGCGAAGAGGCCCGCACCGATCGCCCTTCCCAACAGTTGCGCAGCCTGAATGGCGAAT
GGG
[124 nt withheld, positions 5884-6007]
C
[91 nt withheld, positions 6009-6099]
A
[49 nt withheld, positions 6101-6149]
CCTTTGACGTTGGAGTCCACGTTCTTT
[37 nt withheld, positions 6177-6213]
ACCCTATCTCGGTCTATTCTTTTGATTTATAAGGGATTTTGCCGATTTCGGCCTATTGGTTAAAAAATGA
GCTGATTTAACAAAAATTTAACGCGAATTTTAACAAAATATTAACGCTTACAATTTAGGTGGCACTTTTC
GGGGAAATGTGCGCGGAACCCCTATTTGTTTATTTTTCTAAATACATTCAAATATGTATCCGCTCATGAG
ACAATAACCCTGATAAATGCTTCAATAATATTGAAAAAGGAAGAGTATGAGTATTCAACATTTCCGTGTC
GCCCTTATTCCCTTTTTTGCGGCATTTTGCCTTCCTGTTTTTGCTCACCCAGAAACGCTGGTGAAAGTAA
AAGATGCTGAAGATCAGTTGGGTGCACGAGTGGGTTACATCGAACTGGATCTCAACAGCGGTAAGATCCT
TGAGAGTTTTCGCCCCGAAGAACGTTTTCCAATGATGAGCACTTTTAAAGTTCTGCTATGTGGCGCGGTA
TTATCCCGTATTGACGCCGGGCAAGAGCAACTCGGTCGCCGCATACACTATTCTCAGAATGACTTGGTTG
AGTACTCACCAGTCACAGAAAAGCATCTTACGGATGGCATGACAGTAAGAGAATTATGCAGTGCTGCCAT
AACCATGAGTGATAACACTGCGGCCAACTTACTTCTGACAACGATCGGAGGACCGAAGGAGCTAACCGCT
TTTTTGCACAACATGGGGGATCATGTAACTCGCCTTGATCGTTGGGAACCGGAGCTGAATGAAGCCATAC
CAAACGACGAGCGTGACACCACGATGCCTGTAGCAATGGCAACAACGTTGCGCAAACTATTAACTGGCGA
ACTACTTACTCTAGCTTCCCGGCAACAATTAATAGACTGGATGGAGGCGGATAAAGTTGCAGGACCACTT
CTGCGCTCGGCCCTTCCGGCTGGCTGGTTTATTGCTGATAAATCTGGAGCCGGTGAGCGTGGGTCTCGCG
GTATCATTGCAGCACTGGGGCCAGATGGTAAGCCCTCCCGTATCGTAGTTATCTACACGACGGGGAGTCA
GGCAACTATGGATGAACGAAATAGACAGATCGCTGAGATAGGTGCCTCACTGATTAAGCATTGGTAACTG
TCAGACCAAGTTTACTCATATATACTTTAGATTGATTTAAAACTTCATTTTTAATTTAAAAGGATCTAGG
TGAAGATCCTTTTTGATAATCTCATGACCAAAATCCCTTAACGTGAGTTTTCGTTCCACTGAGCGTCAGA
CCCCGTAGAAAAGATCAAAGGATCTTCTTGAGATCCTTTTTTTCTGCGCGTAATCTGCTGCTTGCAAACA
AAAAAACCACCGCTACCAGCGGTGGTTTGTTTGCCGGATCAAGAGCTACCAACTCTTTTTCCGAAGGTAA
CTGGCTTCAGCAGAGCGCAGATACCAAATACTGTTCTTCTAGTGTAGCCGTAGTTAGGCCACCACTTCAA
GAACTCTGTAGCACCGCCTACATACCTCGCTCTGCTAATCCTGTTACCAGTGGCTGCTGCCAGTGGCGAT
AAGTCGTGTCTTACCGGGTTGGACTCAAGACGATAGTTACCGGATAAGGCGCAGCGGTCGGGCTGAACGG
GGGGTTCGTGCACACAGCCCAGCTTGGAGCGAACGACCTACACCGAACTGAGATACCTACAGCGTGAGCT
ATGAGAAAGCGCCACGCTTCCCGAAGAGAGAAAGGCGGACAGGTATCCGGTAAGCGGCAGGGTCGGAACA
GGAGAGCGCACGAGGGAGCTTCCAGGGGGAAACGCCTGGTATCTTTATAGTCCTGTCGGGTTTCGCCACC
TCTGACTTGAGCGTCGATTTTTGTGATGCTCGTCAGGGGGGCGGAGCCTATGGAAAAACGCCAGCAACGC
GGCCTTTTTACGGTTCCTGGCCTTTTGCTGGCCTTTTGCTCACATGTTCTTTCCTGCGTTATCCCCTGAT
TCTGTGGATAACCGTATTACCGCCTTTGAGTGAGCTGATACCGCTCGCCGCAGCCGAACGACCGAGCGCA
GCGAGTCAGTGAGCGAGGAAGCGGAAGAGCGCCCAATACGCAAACCGCCTCTCCCCGCGCGTTGGCCGAT
TCATTAATGCAGCTGGCACGACAGGTTTCCCGACTGGAAAGCGGGCAGTGAGCGCAACGCAATTAATGTG
AGTTAGCTCACTCATTAGGCACCCCAGGCTTTACACTTTATGCTTCCGGCTCGTATGTTGTGTGGAATTG
TGAGCGGATAACAATTTCACACAGGAAACAGCTATGACCATGATTACGCCAAGCGCGCAATTAACCCTCA
CTAAAGGGAACAAAAGCTGGAGCTGCAAGCTT
Features (pLannotate 1.2.2; 34 found; start..end, strand, type, name):
      3..229     +  promoter       RSV promoter: Rous sarcoma virus enhancer/promoter
    230..410     +  LTR            5' LTR (truncated): truncated 5' long terminal repeat (LTR) from HIV-1
    457..582     +  misc_feature   HIV-1 Ψ: packaging signal of human immunodeficiency virus type 1
    566..929     +  CDS            HIV-1 gag (fragment): gag protein from human immunodeficiency virus 1; gag
   1075..1308    +  misc_feature   RRE: The Rev response element (RRE) of HIV-1 allows for Rev-dependent mRNA export from the nucleus to the cytoplasm.
   1685..1785    +  CDS            Rev (fragment): human immunodeficiency virus 1 (HIV-1) Rev protein; rev; enhances nuclear export of unspliced and incompletely spliced viral mRNAs
   1803..1920    +  misc_feature   cPPT/CTS: central polypurine tract and central termination sequence of HIV-1
   1938..1958    +  protein_bind   attB4: mutant version of attB; core recombination site for the Gateway® BP reaction BP Clonase™
   2116..2262    +  CDS            NFKBIE (fragment): IKBE_HUMAN - Also known as IKBE. Experimental evidence at protein level: Swiss-Prot protein existence level 1. Inhibits NF-kappa-B by complexing with and trapping it in the cytoplasm. Inhibits DNA-binding of NF-kappa-B p50-p65 and p50-c-Rel complexes. From Homo sapiens (Human).
   2265..2285    +  protein_bind   attB1: mutant version of attB; core recombination site for the Gateway® BP reaction BP Clonase™
   2295..3002    +  CDS            mCherry2: mCherry2 is a basic (constitutively fluorescent) red fluorescent protein published in 2017, derived from Discosoma sp.. It has very low acid sensitivity.
   3021..3041    +  CDS            SV40 NLS: nuclear localization signal of SV40 (simian virus 40) large T antigen
   3045..3065    +  CDS            SV40 NLS: nuclear localization signal of SV40 (simian virus 40) large T antigen
   3069..3089    +  CDS            SV40 NLS: nuclear localization signal of SV40 (simian virus 40) large T antigen
   3104..3227    +  CDS            d2EYFP (fragment): EYFP destabilized by residues 422-461 of mouse ornithine decarboxylase, giving an in vivo half-life of ~2 hours mammalian codon-optimized
   3228..3252    -  protein_bind   attB2: mutant version of attB; recombination site for the Gateway® BP reaction BP Clonase™
   3270..3858    +  misc_feature   WPRE: woodchuck hepatitis virus posttranscriptional regulatory element
   3889..4388    +  promoter       PGK promoter: mouse phosphoglycerate kinase 1 promoter
   4405..5004    +  CDS            PuroR: puromycin N-acetyltransferase; pac from Streptomyces alboniger; confers resistance to puromycin
   4994..5074    +  CDS            nef (fragment): NEF_HV1Z2 - Experimental evidence at protein level: Swiss-Prot protein existence level 1. Extracellular Nef protein targets CD4(+) T-lymphocytes for apoptosis by interacting with CXCR4 surface receptors. From Human immunodeficiency virus type 1 group M subtype D (isolate Z2/CDC-Z34) (HIV-1).
   5076..5309    +  LTR            3' LTR (ΔU3): self-inactivating 3' long terminal repeat (LTR) from HIV-1
   5381..5502    +  polyA_signal   SV40 poly(A) signal: SV40 polyadenylation signal
   5542..5677    +  rep_origin     SV40 ori: SV40 origin of replication
   5698..5716    -  promoter       T7 promoter: promoter for bacteriophage T7 RNA polymerase
   5724..5879    +  CDS            lacZα (fragment): LacZα fragment of β-galactosidase; lacZ fragment
   5884..6312    +  rep_origin     f1 ori (sequence partly withheld): f1 bacteriophage origin of replication; arrow indicates direction of (+) strand synthesis
   6365..6469    +  promoter       AmpR promoter: bla
   6470..7330    +  CDS            AmpR: β-lactamase; bla; confers resistance to ampicillin, carbenicillin, and related antibiotics
   7501..8089    +  rep_origin     ori: high-copy-number ColE1/pMB1/pBR322/pUC origin of replication
   8272..8364    +  CDS            lacI (fragment): lac repressor; lacI; The lac repressor binds to the lac operator to inhibit transcription in E. coli. This inhibition can be relieved by adding lactose or isopropyl-β-D-thiogalactopyranoside (IPTG).
   8377..8398    +  protein_bind   CAP binding site: CAP binding activates transcription in the presence of cAMP. E. coli catabolite activator protein
   8413..8443    +  promoter       lac promoter: promoter for the E. coli lac operon
   8451..8467    +  protein_bind   lac operator: The lac repressor binds to the lac operator to inhibit transcription in E. coli. This inhibition can be relieved by adding lactose or isopropyl-β-D-thiogalactopyranoside (IPTG). lac repressor encoded by lacI
   8512..8530    +  promoter       T3 promoter: promoter for bacteriophage T3 RNA polymerase
