[The description below was written by a language model from this plasmid's Addgene catalogue record and pLannotate feature annotations shown in this document.]
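Description:
pLV-HKGT2_short_mCherry2-NLS-PEST_Puro is a third-generation-style, self-inactivating HIV-1 lentiviral reporter built on a VectorBuilder lentiviral expression backbone (about 8.6 kb in the sequenced record). It is propagated in E. coli as a high-copy plasmid through a ColE1/pUC-type origin with ampicillin resistance; an f1 origin, an SV40 origin and residual lac/T7/T3 elements are also present in the bacterial backbone. For virus production, an RSV promoter fused to a truncated 5' LTR drives the genomic RNA, which carries the Ψ packaging signal, RRE for Rev-dependent export, cPPT/CTS and a ΔU3 3' LTR followed by an SV40 polyadenylation signal.

The payload is a synthetic cis-regulatory element, HKGT2_short (306 bp, human-derived), which sits between Gateway attB4 and attB1 sites in the position normally occupied by a promoter. According to the record, it was designed from a shortlist of housekeeping-like signature and transcription factor genes drawn from the Tabula Sapiens and Tabula Muris atlases. The annotation software labels part of this region as an NFKBIE fragment, which most likely reflects genomic sequence included in the regulatory element rather than an expressed coding sequence. The record does not annotate a separate minimal promoter. Downstream lies mCherry2 fused to three tandem SV40 nuclear localization signals and a PEST degron from mouse ornithine decarboxylase (annotated as a d2EYFP fragment), so the red signal is concentrated in the nucleus and turns over quickly, tracking current reporter activity. A WPRE follows to enhance expression. A separate mouse PGK promoter drives puromycin N-acetyltransferase, allowing selection of transduced cells independently of reporter activity. The construct is meant for genetic tracing of cell identity or state, here as a housekeeping-like reporter.
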