Addgene plasmid #213770: pLV-HKGT2_short_mCherry2-NLS-PEST_Puro
Purpose: Fluorescent reporter designed on shortlist of Housekeeping-like signature and transcription factor genes from Tabula Sapiens and Tabula Muris databases.
Depositing lab: Gaetano Gargiulo. Depositing organization: Max-Delbrueck-Centrum fuer Molekulare Medizin (MDC). Publication: Logical design of synthetic cis-regulatory DNA for genetic tracing of cell identities and state changes. Company C, Schmitt MJ, Dramaretska Y, Serresi M, Kertalli S, Jiang B, Yin JA, Aguzzi A, Barozzi I, Gargiulo G. Nat Commun. 2024 Feb 5;15(1):897. doi: 10.1038/s41467-024-45069-6. PubMed 38316783.
Backbone
  Vector backbone: Lentiviral Gene Expression Vector
  Backbone manufacturer: VectorBuilder Inc.
  Backbone size w/o insert (bp): 8249
  Vector type: Lentiviral, Synthetic Biology
  Selectable markers: Puromycin
Growth in bacteria
  Bacterial resistance: Ampicillin, 100 μg/mL
  Growth temperature: 37°C
  Growth strain: NEB Stable
  Copy number: High Copy
Gene/Insert
  Gene/Insert name: HKGT2_short_mCherry2-NLS-PEST
  Species: H. sapiens (human)
  Insert size (bp): 306
  Cloning method: Restriction Enzyme; 5′ cloning site XbaI (unknown if destroyed); 3′ cloning site AfeI (unknown if destroyed)
Terms and licenses: Academic/Nonprofit Terms; Industry Terms: Not Available to Industry
How to cite: pLV-HKGT2_short_mCherry2-NLS-PEST_Puro was a gift from Gaetano Gargiulo (Addgene plasmid # 213770 ; http://n2t.net/addgene:213770 ; RRID:Addgene_213770)
