>Addgene plasmid #213770 | pLV-HKGT2_short_mCherry2-NLS-PEST_Puro | depositor partial sequence | sequence record 416888 | HKGT2_short
TCTAGACGCGCCGTTTGCCTTTTATGGCGGACTCGTGGGCCGCGGACGTGGCCGGCTCAGGGCCCACCCT
GCCTCTGAGCCACAGGGGCCGCGGGCCGGGGGCGGGAGGGGGCGCGCTCCCCCGAGGGACCCCCGGGCTC
CCCGCTGCCCGGCTCCAAGCGCCCGCCGGGGGCGGGGAGGGGGCGGGGCCATCCGCGTGAGGCGACCCTG
TTGGTCCGGAGGGGCGGGGCGAGGAGGAGGACCCGCTTGGGCGGTTCGGCTGCCCACAGTAACCGCTGGG
TGGACCTGGCCAGCGCTCCGAACCTT
